>Addgene plasmid #47205 | TAL3486 | depositor partial sequence | sequence record 67292 | Insert sequence
ATGGACTACAAAGACCATGACGGTGATTATAAAGATCATGACATCGATTACAAGGATGACGATGACAAGA
TGGCCCCCAAGAAGAAGAGGAAGGTGGGCATTCACCGCGGGGTACCTATGGTGGACTTGAGGACACTCGG
TTATTCGCAACAGCAACAGGAGAAAATCAAGCCTAAGGTCAGGAGCACCGTCGCGCAACACCACGAGGCG
CTTGTGGGGCATGGCTTCACTCATGCGCATATTGTCGCGCTTTCACAGCACCCTGCGGCGCTTGGGACGG
TGGCTGTCAAATACCAAGATATGATTGCGGCCCTGCCCGAAGCCACGCACGAGGCAATTGTAGGGGTCGG
TAAACAGTGGTCGGGAGCGCGAGCACTTGAGGCGCTGCTGACTGTGGCGGGTGAGCTTAGGGGGCCTCCG
CTCCAGCTCGACACCGGGCAGCTGCTGAAGATCGCGAAGAGAGGGGGAGTAACAGCGGTAGAGGCAGTGC
ACGCCTGGCGCAATGCGCTCACCGGGGCCCCCTTGAACCTGACCCCAGACCAGGTAGTCGCAATCGCGAA
CAATAATGGGGGAAAGCAAGCCCTGGAAACCGTGCAAAGGTTGTTGCCGGTCCTTTGTCAAGACCACGGC
CTTACACCGGAGCAAGTCGTGGCCATTGCAAGCAATGGGGGTGGCAAACAGGCTCTTGAGACGGTTCAGA
GACTTCTCCCAGTTCTCTGTCAAGCCCACGGGCTGACTCCCGATCAAGTTGTAGCGATTGCGTCCAACGG
TGGAGGGAAACAAGCATTGGAGACTGTCCAACGGCTCCTTCCCGTGTTGTGTCAAGCCCACGGTTTGACG
CCTGCACAAGTGGTCGCCATCGCCAGCCATGATGGCGGTAAGCAGGCGCTGGAAACAGTACAGCGCCTGC
TGCCTGTACTGTGCCAGGATCATGGACTGACCCCAGACCAGGTAGTCGCAATCGCGTCACATGACGGGGG
AAAGCAAGCCCTGGAAACCGTGCAAAGGTTGTTGCCGGTCCTTTGTCAAGACCACGGCCTTACACCGGAG
CAAGTCGTGGCCATTGCAAGCAATGGGGGTGGCAAACAGGCTCTTGAGACGGTTCAGAGACTTCTCCCAG
TTCTCTGTCAAGCCCACGGGCTGACTCCCGATCAAGTTGTAGCGATTGCGAATAACAATGGAGGGAAACA
AGCATTGGAGACTGTCCAACGGCTCCTTCCCGTGTTGTGTCAAGCCCACGGTTTGACGCCTGCACAAGTG
GTCGCCATCGCCAACAACAACGGCGGTAAGCAGGCGCTGGAAACAGTACAGCGCCTGCTGCCTGTACTGT
GCCAGGATCATGGACTGACCCCAGACCAGGTAGTCGCAATCGCGTCAAACGGAGGGGGAAAGCAAGCCCT
GGAAACCGTGCAAAGGTTGTTGCCGGTCCTTTGTCAAGACCACGGCCTTACACCGGAGCAAGTCGTGGCC
ATTGCAAATAATAACGGTGGCAAACAGGCTCTTGAGACGGTTCAGAGACTTCTCCCAGTTCTCTGTCAAG
CCCACGGGCTGACTCCCGATCAAGTTGTAGCGATTGCGAATAACAATGGAGGGAAACAAGCATTGGAGAC
TGTCCAACGGCTCCTTCCCGTGTTGTGTCAAGCCCACGGTTTGACGCCTGCACAAGTGGTCGCCATCGCC
AGCCATGATGGCGGTAAGCAGGCGCTGGAAACAGTACAGCGCCTGCTGCCTGTACTGTGCCAGGATCATG
GACTGACCCCAGACCAGGTAGTCGCAATCGCGAACAATAATGGGGGAAAGCAAGCCCTGGAAACCGTGCA
AAGGTTGTTGCCGGTCCTTTGTCAAGACCACGGCCTTACACCGGAGCAAGTCGTGGCCATTGCAAATAAT
AACGGTGGCAAACAGGCTCTTGAGACGGTTCAGAGACTTCTCCCAGTTCTCTGTCAAGCCCACGGGCTGA
CTCCCGATCAAGTTGTAGCGATTGCGTCCAACGGTGGAGGGAAACAAGCATTGGAGACTGTCCAACGGCT
CCTTCCCGTGTTGTGTCAAGCCCACGGTTTGACGCCTGCACAAGTGGTCGCCATCGCCAACAACAACGGC
GGTAAGCAGGCGCTGGAAACAGTACAGCGCCTGCTGCCTGTACTGTGCCAGGATCATGGACTGACACCCG
AACAGGTGGTCGCCATTGCTTCCCACGACGGAGGACGGCCAGCCTTGGAG
