>Addgene plasmid #47205 | TAL3486 | addgene partial sequence | sequence record 69203 | JDS-TALEN-F 5'-TAGGGGTCGGTAAACAGTGG-3'
GCGGGTGAGCTTAGGGGGCCTCCGCTCCAGCTCGACACCGGGCAGCTGCTGAAGATCGCGAAGAGAGGGG
GAGTAACAGCGGTAGAGGCAGTGCACGCCTGGCGCAATGCGCTCACCGGGGCCCCCTTGAACCTGACCCC
AGACCAGGTAGTCGCAATCGCGAACAATAATGGGGGAAAGCAAGCCCTGGAAACCGTGCAAAGGTTGTTG
CCGGTCCTTTGTCAAGACCACGGCCTTACACCGGAGCAAGTCGTGGCCATTGCAAGCAATGGGGGTGGCA
AACAGGCTCTTGAGACGGTTCAGAGACTTCTCCCAGTTCTCTGTCAAGCCCACGGGCTGACTCCCGATCA
AGTTGTAGCGATTGCGTCCAACGGTGGAGGGAAACAAGCATTGGAGACTGTCCAACGGCTCCTTCCCGTG
TTGTGTCAAGCCCACGGTTTGACGCCTGCACAAGTGGTCGCCATCGCCAGCCATGATGGCGGTAAGCAGG
CGCTGGAAACAGTACAGCGCCTGCTGCCTGTACTGTGCCAGGATCATGGACTGACCCCAGACCAGGTAGT
CGCAATCGCGTCACATGACGGGGGAAAGCAAGCCCTGGAAACCGTGCAAAGGTTGTTGCCGGTCCTTTGT
CAAGACCACGGCCTTACACCGGAGCAAGTCGTGGCCATTGCAAGCAATGGGGGTGGCAAACAGGCTCTTG
AGACGGTTCAGAGACTTCTCCCAGTTCTCTGTCAAGCCCACGGGCTGACTCCCGATCAAGTTGTAGCGAT
TGCGAATAACAATGGAGGGAAACAAGCATTGGAGACTGTCCAACGGCTCCTTCCCGTGTTGTGTCAAGCC
CACGGTTTGACGCCTGCACAAGTGGTCGCCATCGCCAACAACAACGGCGGTAAGCAGGCGCTGGAAACAG
TACAGCGCCTGCTGCCTGTACTGTGCCAGGATCATGGACTGACCCCAGACCAGGTAGTC
