[The description below was written by a language model from this plasmid's Addgene catalogue record.]
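Description:
TAL3486 is a TALEN expression plasmid built on the JDS71 backbone, a mammalian expression vector that also carries a T7 promoter. It encodes the "left" half of a TALE nuclease pair directed against the zebrafish (D. rerio) gene matrix metalloproteinase 14a (membrane-inserted). The plasmid is maintained in E. coli as a high-copy construct under ampicillin selection. The record does not name the origin of replication, and no feature table is provided, so the layout described here rests on the catalogue fields alone.

The insert, about 1.4 kb, is an engineered array of TAL effector repeats designed to recognise a specific 18-nucleotide site in the target gene. It was cloned into the roughly 6.4 kb backbone through BsmBI sites, which were destroyed in the process. This places the array in frame with backbone-encoded elements: an N-terminal 3X Flag tag for detection and a C-terminal wild-type FokI nuclease domain. Expression in mammalian cells is driven by the CMV promoter. The T7 designation indicates that the same coding region can be transcribed in vitro, a common way of producing mRNA for injection into zebrafish embryos, although the record does not spell out this use.

Because FokI cleaves only as a dimer, this left monomer is intended to be used with a matching right-hand TALEN that binds the opposite strand nearby. The two nuclease domains then meet over the spacer and create a double-strand break. Error-prone repair of that break can introduce insertions or deletions that disrupt the gene, consistent with the associated work on targeted gene disruption in zebrafish using engineered TALENs. The insert name suggests the construct belongs to a set made for the zebrafish research community.
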