Addgene plasmid #47205: TAL3486
Depositing lab: Keith Joung. Depositing organization: Massachusetts General Hospital. Publication: Targeted gene disruption in somatic zebrafish cells using engineered TALENs. Sander JD, Cade L, Khayter C, Reyon D, Peterson RT, Joung JK, Yeh JR. Nat Biotechnol. 2011 Aug 5;29(8):697-8. doi: 10.1038/nbt.1934. PubMed 21822241.
Backbone
  Vector backbone: JDS71
  Backbone manufacturer: Addgene plasmid #32287
  Backbone size w/o insert (bp): 6447
  Vector type: Mammalian Expression ; T7
Growth in bacteria
  Bacterial resistance: Ampicillin, 100 μg/mL
  Growth temperature: 37°C
  Growth strain: XL1 Blue
  Copy number: High Copy
Gene/Insert
  Gene/Insert name: ZebrafishCommunity-matrixmetalloproteinase14a(membrane-inserted)-left (alt name: matrixmetalloproteinase14a (membrane-inserted))
  Species: D. rerio (zebrafish)
  Insert size (bp): 1430
  Promoter: CMV
  Tag / fusion protein: 3X Flag (N terminal on backbone); WT FOKI (C terminal on backbone)
  Cloning method: Restriction Enzyme; 5′ cloning site BsmBI (destroyed during cloning); 3′ cloning site BsmBI (destroyed during cloning)
  Sequencing primers: 5′ CMV-F; 3′ BGH-rev
Terms and licenses: Academic/Nonprofit Terms; Industry Terms: Not Available to Industry
Depositor comments: Target binding site: TGTTCCTGGTGGCGGTGC It is strongly recommended that users perform a diagnostic digest to verify this plasmid prior to use. For example, a double digest of the plasmid with BamHI and KpnI should result in two bands at 2.3kb and 5.8kb.
How to cite: TAL3486 was a gift from Keith Joung (Addgene plasmid # 47205 ; http://n2t.net/addgene:47205 ; RRID:Addgene_47205)
